>Addgene plasmid #122856 | pMH183 | addgene full sequence | sequence record 247655 | Addgene NGS Result
TAAGCGTTAATATTTTGTTAAAATTCGCGTTAAATTTTTGTTAAATCAGCTCATTTTTTAACCAATAGGC
CGAAATCGGCAAAATCCCTTATAAATCAAAAGAATAGACCGAGATAGGGTTGAGTGGCCGCTACAGGGCG
CTCCCATTCGCCATTCAGGCTGCGCAACTGTTGGGAAGGGCGTTTCGGTGCGGGCCTCTTCGCTATTACG
CCAGCTGGCGAAAGGGGGATGTGCTGCAAGGCGATTAAGTTGGGTAACGCCAGGGTTTTCCCAGTCACGA
CGTTGTAAAACGACGGCCAGTGAGCGCGACGTAATACGACTCACTATAGGGCGAATTGGCGGAAGGCCGT
CAAGGCCGCATGAAGGGCGCGCCAAGTGAAGCTTGGTCTCATCAGGTGGATCCAAAGAACAATAGTATTT
CTTATATAGGCCCATTTAAGTTGAAAACAATCTTCAAAAGTCCCACATCGCTTAGATAAGAAAACGAAGC
TGAGTTTATATACAGCTAGAGTCGAAGTAGTGATTGGATTTGCATTAACTCGGGTGTTTTAGAGCTAGGC
CAACATGAGGATCACCCATGTCTGCAGGGCCTAGCAAGTTAAAATAAGGCTAGTCCGTTATCAACTTGGC
CAACATGAGGATCACCCATGTCTGCAGGGCCAAGTGGCACCGAGTCGGTGCTTTTGGTACCCTGCTGAGA
CCGAATTCTCATTAATTAACAACCTGGGCCTCATGGGCCTTCCGCTCACTGCCCGCTTTCCAGTCGGGAA
ACCTGTCGTGCCAGCTGCATTAACATGGTCATAGCTGTTTCCTTGCGTATTGGGCGCTCTCCGCTTCCTC
GCTCACTGACTCGCTGCGCTCGGTCGTTCGGGTAAAGCCTGGGGTGCCTAATGAGCAAAAGGCCAGCAAA
AGGCCAGGAACCGTAAAAAGGCCGCGTTGCTGGCGTTTTTCCATAGGCTCCGCCCCCCTGACGAGCATCA
CAAAAATCGACGCTCAAGTCAGAGGTGGCGAAACCCGACAGGACTATAAAGATACCAGGCGTTTCCCCCT
GGAAGCTCCCTCGTGCGCTCTCCTGTTCCGACCCTGCCGCTTACCGGATACCTGTCCGCCTTTCTCCCTT
CGGGAAGCGTGGCGCTTTCTCATAGCTCACGCTGTAGGTATCTCAGTTCGGTGTAGGTCGTTCGCTCCAA
GCTGGGCTGTGTGCACGAACCCCCCGTTCAGCCCGACCGCTGCGCCTTATCCGGTAACTATCGTCTTGAG
TCCAACCCGGTAAGACACGACTTATCGCCACTGGCAGCAGCCACTGGTAACAGGATTAGCAGAGCGAGGT
ATGTAGGCGGTGCTACAGAGTTCTTGAAGTGGTGGCCTAACTACGGCTACACTAGAAGAACAGTATTTGG
TATCTGCGCTCTGCTGAAGCCAGTTACCTTCGGAAAAAGAGTTGGTAGCTCTTGATCCGGCAAACAAACC
ACCGCTGGTAGCGGTGGTTTTTTTGTTTGCAAGCAGCAGATTACGCGCAGAAAAAAAGGATCTCAAGAAG
ATCCTTTGATCTTTTCTACGGGGTCTGACGCTCAGTGGAACGAAAACTCACGTTAAGGGATTTTGGTCAT
GAGATTATCAAAAAGGATCTTCACCTAGATCCTTTTAAATTAAAAATGAAGTTTTAAATCAATCTAAAGT
ATATATGAGTAAACTTGGTCTGACAGTTACCAATGCTTAATCAGTGAGGCACCTATCTCAGCGATCTGTC
TATTTCGTTCATCCATAGTTGCCTGACTCCCCGTCGTGTAGATAACTACGATACGGGAGGGCTTACCATC
TGGCCCCAGTGCTGCAATGATACCGCGAGAACCACGCTCACCGGCTCCAGATTTATCAGCAATAAACCAG
CCAGCCGGAAGGGCCGAGCGCAGAAGTGGTCCTGCAACTTTATCCGCCTCCATCCAGTCTATTAATTGTT
GCCGGGAAGCTAGAGTAAGTAGTTCGCCAGTTAATAGTTTGCGCAACGTTGTTGCCATTGCTACAGGCAT
CGTGGTGTCACGCTCGTCGTTTGGTATGGCTTCATTCAGCTCCGGTTCCCAACGATCAAGGCGAGTTACA
TGATCCCCCATGTTGTGCAAAAAAGCGGTTAGCTCCTTCGGTCCTCCGATCGTTGTCAGAAGTAAGTTGG
CCGCAGTGTTATCACTCATGGTTATGGCAGCACTGCATAATTCTCTTACTGTCATGCCATCCGTAAGATG
CTTTTCTGTGACTGGTGAGTACTCAACCAAGTCATTCTGAGAATAGTGTATGCGGCGACCGAGTTGCTCT
TGCCCGGCGTCAATACGGGATAATACCGCGCCACATAGCAGAACTTTAAAAGTGCTCATCATTGGAAAAC
GTTCTTCGGGGCGAAAACTCTCAAGGATCTTACCGCTGTTGAGATCCAGTTCGATGTAACCCACTCGTGC
ACCCAACTGATCTTCAGCATCTTTTACTTTCACCAGCGTTTCTGGGTGAGCAAAAACAGGAAGGCAAAAT
GCCGCAAAAAAGGGAATAAGGGCGACACGGAAATGTTGAATACTCATACTCTTCCTTTTTCAATATTATT
GAAGCATTTATCAGGGTTATTGTCTCATGAGCGGATACATATTTGAATGTATTTAGAAAAATAAACAAAT
AGGGGTTCCGCGCACATTTCCCCGAAAAGTGCCACCTAAATTG
Features (pLannotate 1.2.2; 13 found; start..end, strand, type, name):
    147..303     -  CDS            lacZα (fragment): LacZα fragment of β-galactosidase; lacZ fragment
    312..330     +  promoter       T7 promoter: promoter for bacteriophage T7 RNA polymerase
    454..470     +  promoter       AtU6 promoter (fragment): consensus promoter from the three Arabidopsis U6 snRNA genes (Waibel and Filipowicz, 1990; Nekrasov et al., 2013)
    563..581     +  misc_RNA       MS2 stem loop: stem loop that binds the bacteriophage MS2 coat protein
    592..628     +  misc_RNA       gRNA scaffold (fragment): guide RNA scaffold for the Streptococcus pyogenes CRISPR/Cas9 system
    633..651     +  misc_RNA       MS2 stem loop: stem loop that binds the bacteriophage MS2 coat protein
    662..681     +  misc_RNA       gRNA scaffold (fragment): guide RNA scaffold for the Streptococcus pyogenes CRISPR/Cas9 system
    746..793     -  CDS            lacI (fragment): lac repressor; lacI; The lac repressor binds to the lac operator to inhibit transcription in E. coli. This inhibition can be relieved by adding lactose or isopropyl-β-D-thiogalactopyranoside (IPTG).
    830..870     -  rep_origin     RSF ori (fragment): Plasmids containing the RSF 1030 origin of replication can be propagated in E. coli cells that contain additional plasmids with compatible origins.
    948..1536    -  rep_origin     ori: high-copy-number ColE1/pMB1/pBR322/pUC origin of replication
   1707..2567    -  CDS            AmpR: β-lactamase; bla; confers resistance to ampicillin, carbenicillin, and related antibiotics
   2568..2672    -  promoter       AmpR promoter: bla
   2698..126     -  rep_origin     M13 ori (fragment) (across the origin): M13 bacteriophage origin of replication; arrow indicates direction of (+) strand synthesis
