[The description below was written by a language model from this plasmid's Addgene catalogue record and pLannotate feature annotations shown in this document.]
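Description:
pMH183 is a small (about 2.7 kb) Golden Gate-compatible entry plasmid built on the pMA-RQ gene-synthesis backbone. It carries a synthetic, MS2-modified single guide RNA directed at the promoter of the Arabidopsis FT gene. It is propagated in E. coli using a high-copy ColE1/pUC-type origin and selected with ampicillin through the bla (AmpR) gene and its native promoter. The feature table also picks up short backbone remnants (lacZα, lacI, M13 ori and RSF ori fragments, plus a T7 promoter), which appear to be vector leftovers rather than working parts of the payload.

The insert is an sgRNA cassette. The annotation detects a short match to the Arabidopsis U6 snRNA consensus promoter upstream, suggesting Pol III-driven expression in plants, although only a fragment is recognised and the record does not otherwise name the promoter. Downstream lies a Streptococcus pyogenes Cas9 guide scaffold interrupted by two MS2 stem loops. These hairpins bind the bacteriophage MS2 coat protein, so effector domains fused to that protein can be recruited to a Cas9-bound target site through the guide RNA itself.

Two BsaI sites flank the cassette and generate GreenGate D-E overhangs, so the guide unit can be released and assembled in a defined position with other GreenGate modules into a plant expression construct. The coordinates in the depositor comments do not match those in the feature table, probably because the two sequences are numbered from different start points. According to the record, the plasmid belongs to a CRISPR-based toolkit for targeted transcriptional and epigenetic regulation in plants, with FT serving as the target locus.
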