Addgene plasmid #122856: pMH183
Purpose: MS2-modified guide RNA targeting the FT promoter with GreenGate D-E flanking sequences
Depositing lab: Markus Schmid. Publication: CRISPR-based tools for targeted transcriptional and epigenetic regulation in plants. Lee JE, Neumann M, Duro DI, Schmid M. PLoS One. 2019 Sep 26;14(9):e0222778. doi: 10.1371/journal.pone.0222778. eCollection 2019. PubMed 31557222.
Backbone
  Vector backbone: pMA-RQ
  Backbone size w/o insert (bp): 2421
  Total vector size (bp): 2703
  Vector type: Golden Gate compatible cloning vector
Growth in bacteria
  Bacterial resistance: Ampicillin, 100 μg/mL
  Growth temperature: 37°C
  Growth strain: DH5alpha
  Copy number: Unknown
Gene/Insert
  Gene/Insert name: MS2-modified sgRNA targeting the Arabidopsis FT promoter
  gRNA/shRNA sequence: ggatttgcattaactcgggt
  Species: Synthetic
Terms and licenses: Academic/Nonprofit Terms; Industry Terms: Not Available to Industry
Depositor comments: Plasmid is designed for Golden Gate cloning using the enzyme BsaI. Plasmid Features (listed as bp in full plasmid sequence): BsaI site #1 = 2241-2246bp sgRNA-FT-A sequence = 2382-2541bp BsaI site #2 = 2553-2558bp
How to cite: pMH183 was a gift from Markus Schmid (Addgene plasmid # 122856 ; http://n2t.net/addgene:122856 ; RRID:Addgene_122856)
